Addgene plasmid #114047: pCDNA5-LAP-MPS1-d200
Purpose: Expression of exogenous LAP tagged MPS1 delta 200 (NTE and TPR are deleted)
Depositing lab: Geert Kops. Depositing organization: University Medical Centre Utrecht. Publication: A TPR domain-containing N-terminal module of MPS1 is required for its kinetochore localization by Aurora B. Nijenhuis W, von Castelmur E, Littler D, De Marco V, Tromer E, Vleugel M, van Osch MH, Snel B, Perrakis A, Kops GJ. J Cell Biol. 2013 Apr 15;201(2):217-31. doi: 10.1083/jcb.201210033. Epub 2013 Apr 8. PubMed 23569217.
Backbone
  Vector backbone: pcDNA5
  Vector type: Mammalian Expression
Growth in bacteria
  Bacterial resistance: Ampicillin, 100 μg/mL
  Growth temperature: 37°C
  Growth strain: DH5alpha
  Copy number: High Copy
Gene/Insert
  Gene/Insert name: MPS1-d200
  Species: H. sapiens (human)
  Mutation: delta 200 (deletion of NTE and TPR domains)
  Entrez Gene: TTK (a.k.a. CT96, ESK, MPH1, MPS1, MPS1L1, PYT)
  Cloning method: Restriction Enzyme; 5′ cloning site Unknown (unknown if destroyed); 3′ cloning site Unknown (unknown if destroyed)
Terms and licenses: Academic/Nonprofit Terms; Industry Terms: Not Available to Industry
How to cite: pCDNA5-LAP-MPS1-d200 was a gift from Geert Kops (Addgene plasmid # 114047 ; http://n2t.net/addgene:114047 ; RRID:Addgene_114047)
