[The description below was written by a language model from this plasmid's Addgene catalogue record and pLannotate feature annotations shown in this document.]
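Description:
pCDNA5-LAP-MPS1-d200 is a mammalian expression plasmid built on a pcDNA5 backbone that encodes a truncated form of the human mitotic checkpoint kinase MPS1 (gene TTK) fused to an N-terminal LAP (localisation and affinity purification) tag. It is propagated in E. coli as a high-copy plasmid through a ColE1/pUC-type origin with ampicillin selection (AmpR). A partial f1 origin and remnants of lac regulatory sequence are also annotated in the backbone.

The expression cassette is driven by the CMV immediate-early enhancer and promoter. Short tet-operator-like fragments are annotated immediately downstream of the promoter, which suggests a tetracycline-regulatable CMV/TetO arrangement that would be repressed in cells expressing Tet repressor, although the catalogue entry does not say this explicitly. The open reading frame begins with EYFP, followed by a short linker annotated as part of a TEV-cleavage tag and then an S-tag. These parts together make up the LAP tag, which allows fluorescence imaging of the fusion and affinity purification. The tag is joined to a TTK fragment carrying the delta 200 mutation, which removes the N-terminal extension (NTE) and TPR domain, and the cassette ends with the bGH polyadenylation signal.

Downstream lie an FRT site directly followed by a hygromycin resistance gene with an SV40 poly(A) signal. No intact promoter is annotated upstream of this gene. This layout is characteristic of FLP-mediated integration, in which recombination into a genomic FRT site supplies the promoter for hygromycin selection and yields isogenic stable lines. The associated publication concerns the requirement of the TPR-containing N-terminal module for Aurora B-dependent kinetochore localisation of MPS1, so this construct serves as the deletion mutant for expressing exogenous tagged MPS1 in such studies.
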