Features (pLannotate 1.2.2; 25 found; start..end, strand, type, name):
    104..483     +  enhancer       CMV enhancer: human cytomegalovirus immediate early enhancer
    484..687     +  promoter       CMV promoter: human cytomegalovirus (CMV) immediate early promoter
    689..708     +  promoter       PLtetO-1 promoter (fragment): modified phage lambda PL promoter with tet operator sites (Lutz and Bujard, 1997)
    710..729     +  promoter       PLtetO-1 promoter (fragment): modified phage lambda PL promoter with tet operator sites (Lutz and Bujard, 1997)
    737..770     +  promoter       TRE3GV promoter (fragment): 3rd-generation Tet-responsive promoter that can be activated by binding of Tet-On® 3G, optimized for retroviral and lentiviral vectors
    893..1609    +  CDS            EYFP: EYFP is a basic (constitutively fluorescent) green/yellow fluorescent protein published in 1996, derived from Aequorea victoria. It is reported to be a very rapidly-maturing weak dimer with high acid sensitivity.
   1636..1654    +  misc_feature   MCS (fragment): pBluescript multiple cloning site
   1655..1674    +  CDS            capTEV™ (fragment): composite tag for in vivo biotinylation, TEV protease cleavage, and 6xHis tagging
   1688..1732    +  CDS            S-Tag: affinity and epitope tag derived from pancreatic ribonuclease A
   1757..3727    +  CDS            TTK (fragment): TTK_HUMAN - Also known as MPS1, MPS1L1. Experimental evidence at protein level: Swiss-Prot protein existence level 1. Phosphorylates proteins on serine, threonine, and tyrosine (PubMed:18243099, PubMed:29162720). Probably associated with cell proliferation (PubMed:18243099). Phosphorylates MAD1L1 to promote mitotic checkpoint signaling (PubMed:29162720). Essential for chromosome alignment by enhancing AURKB activity (via direct CDCA8 phosphorylation) at the centromere, and for the mitotic checkpoint (PubMed:18243099). From Homo sapiens (Human).
   3780..4004    +  polyA_signal   bGH poly(A) signal: bovine growth hormone polyadenylation signal
   4008..4029    +  promoter       SV40 promoter (fragment): SV40 enhancer and early promoter
   4050..4283    +  rep_origin     f1 ori (fragment) (sequence partly withheld): f1 bacteriophage origin of replication; arrow indicates direction of (+) strand synthesis
   4288..4335    +  protein_bind   FRT: FLP-mediated recombination occurs in the 8-bp core sequence TCTAGAAA (Turan and Bode, 2011). FLP recombinase from the Saccharomyces cerevisiae 2μ plasmid
   4343..5365    +  CDS            HygR: aminoglycoside phosphotransferase from E. coli; aph(4)-Ia; confers resistance to hygromycin
   5375..5500    +  CDS            ble (fragment): BLE_KLEPN - Experimental evidence at protein level: Swiss-Prot protein existence level 1. Binding protein with a strong affinity to the bleomycin family of antibiotics. Binds to CL990; an antimitotic-antibiotic compound. From Klebsiella pneumoniae.
   5495..5616    +  polyA_signal   SV40 poly(A) signal: SV40 polyadenylation signal
   5689..5705    -  protein_bind   lac operator: The lac repressor binds to the lac operator to inhibit transcription in E. coli. This inhibition can be relieved by adding lactose or isopropyl-β-D-thiogalactopyranoside (IPTG). lac repressor encoded by lacI
   5713..5743    -  promoter       lac promoter: promoter for the E. coli lac operon
   5758..5779    -  protein_bind   CAP binding site: CAP binding activates transcription in the presence of cAMP. E. coli catabolite activator protein
   5792..5884    -  CDS            lacI (fragment): lac repressor; lacI; The lac repressor binds to the lac operator to inhibit transcription in E. coli. This inhibition can be relieved by adding lactose or isopropyl-β-D-thiogalactopyranoside (IPTG).
   6067..6655    -  rep_origin     ori: high-copy-number ColE1/pMB1/pBR322/pUC origin of replication
   6826..7686    -  CDS            AmpR: β-lactamase; bla; confers resistance to ampicillin, carbenicillin, and related antibiotics
   7687..7791    -  promoter       AmpR promoter: bla
   7850..7902    -  misc_feature   bom (fragment): basis of mobility region from pBR322
>Addgene plasmid #114047 | pCDNA5-LAP-MPS1-d200 | addgene full sequence | sequence record 221604 | Addgene NGS Result
TAAGCTACAACAAGGCAAGGCTTGACCGACAATTGCATGAAGAATCTGCTTAGGGTTAGGCGTTTTGCGC
TGCTTCGCGATGTACGGGCCAGATATACGCGTTGACATTGATTATTGACTAGTTATTAATAGTAATCAAT
TACGGGGTCATTAGTTCATAGCCCATATATGGAGTTCCGCGTTACATAACTTACGGTAAATGGCCCGCCT
GGCTGACCGCCCAACGACCCCCGCCCATTGACGTCAATAATGACGTATGTTCCCATAGTAACGCCAATAG
GGACTTTCCATTGACGTCAATGGGTGGAGTATTTACGGTAAACTGCCCACTTGGCAGTACATCAAGTGTA
TCATATGCCAAGTACGCCCCCTATTGACGTCAATGACGGTAAATGGCCCGCCTGGCATTATGCCCAGTAC
ATGACCTTATGGGACTTTCCTACTTGGCAGTACATCTACGTATTAGTCATCGCTATTACCATGGTGATGC
GGTTTTGGCAGTACATCAATGGGCGTGGATAGCGGTTTGACTCACGGGGATTTCCAAGTCTCCACCCCAT
TGACGTCAATGGGAGTTTGTTTTGGCACCAAAATCAACGGGACTTTCCAAAATGTCGTAACAACTCCGCC
CCATTGACGCAAATGGGCGGTAGGCGTGTACGGTGGGAGGTCTATATAAGCAGAGCTCTCCCTATCAGTG
ATAGAGATCTCCCTATCAGTGATAGAGATCGTCGACGAGCTCGTTTAGTGAACCGTCAGATCGCCTGGAG
ACGCCATCCACGCTGTTTTGACCTCCATAGAAGACACCGGGACCGATCCAGCCTCCGGACTCTAGCGTTT
AAACTTAAGCTTGGTACCGAGCTCGGATCCGCTAGCGCTACCGGTCGCCACCATGGTGAGCAAGGGCGAG
GAGCTGTTCACCGGGGTGGTGCCCATCCTGGTCGAGCTGGACGGCGACGTAAACGGCCACAAGTTCAGCG
TGTCCGGCGAGGGCGAGGGCGATGCCACCTACGGCAAGCTGACCCTGAAGTTCATCTGCACCACCGGCAA
GCTGCCCGTGCCCTGGCCCACCCTCGTGACCACCTTCGGCTACGGCCTGCAGTGCTTCGCCCGCTACCCC
GACCACATGAAGCAGCACGACTTCTTCAAGTCCGCCATGCCCGAAGGCTACGTCCAGGAGCGCACCATCT
TCTTCAAGGACGACGGCAACTACAAGACCCGCGCCGAGGTGAAGTTCGAGGGCGACACCCTGGTGAACCG
CATCGAGCTGAAGGGCATCGACTTCAAGGAGGACGGCAACATCCTGGGGCACAAGCTGGAGTACAACTAC
AACAGCCACAACGTCTATATCATGGCCGACAAGCAGAAGAACGGCATCAAGGTGAACTTCAAGATCCGCC
ACAACATCGAGGACGGCAGCGTGCAGCTCGCCGACCACTACCAGCAGAACACCCCCATCGGCGACGGCCC
CGTGCTGCTGCCCGACAACCACTACCTGAGCTACCAGTCCGCCCTGAGCAAAGACCCCAACGAGAAGCGC
GATCACATGGTCCTGCTGGAGTTCGTGACCGCCGCCGGGATCACTCTCGGCATGGACGAGCTGTACAAGT
CCGGAGGGGATCGGTGGAGCTCCACCGGTGGCGGCCGCTCTAGAGAGAATCTTTATTTTCAGGGCGCCGC
CAAATTCAAAGAAACCGCTGCTGCTAAATTCGAACGCCAGCACATGGACAGCGGAGGTGGAGGTACTAGT
CTCGAGAAGAATTTATCAGCATCTACGGTATTAACTGCCCAAGAATCATTTTCCGGTTCACTTGGGCATT
TACAGAATAGGAACAACAGTTGTGATTCCAGAGGACAGACTACTAAAGCCAGGTTTTTATATGGAGAGAA
CATGCCACCACAAGATGCAGAAATAGGTTACCGGAATTCATTGAGACAAACTAACAAAACTAAACAGTCA
TGCCCATTTGGAAGAGTCCCAGTTAACCTTCTAAATAGCCCAGATTGTGATGTGAAGACGGACGATTCAG
TTGTACCTTGTTTTATGAAAAGACAAACCTCTAGATCAGAATGCCGAGATTTGGTTGTGCCTGGATCTAA
ACCAAGTGGAAATGATTCCTGTGAATTAAGAAATTTAAAGTCTGTTCAAAATAGTCATTTCAAGGAACCT
CTGGTGTCAGATGAAAAGAGTTCTGAACTTATTATTACTGATTCAATAACCCTGAAGAATAAAACGGAAT
CAAGTCTTCTAGCTAAATTAGAAGAAACTAAAGAGTATCAAGAACCAGAGGTTCCAGAGAGTAACCAGAA
ACAGTGGCAATCTAAGAGAAAGTCAGAGTGTATTAACCAGAATCCTGCTGCATCTTCAAATCACTGGCAG
ATTCCGGAGTTAGCCCGAAAAGTTAATACAGAGCAGAAACATACCACTTTTGAGCAACCTGTCTTTTCAG
TTTCAAAACAGTCACCACCAATATCAACATCTAAATGGTTTGACCCAAAATCTATTTGTAAGACACCAAG
CAGCAATACCTTGGATGATTACATGAGCTGTTTTAGAACTCCAGTTGTAAAGAATGACTTTCCACCTGCT
TGTCAGTTGTCAACACCTTATGGCCAACCTGCCTGTTTCCAGCAGCAACAGCATCAAATACTTGCCACTC
CACTTCAAAATTTACAGGTTTTAGCATCTTCTTCAGCAAATGAATGCATTTCGGTTAAAGGAAGAATTTA
TTCCATATTAAAGCAGATAGGAAGTGGAGGTTCAAGCAAGGTATTTCAGGTGTTAAATGAAAAGAAACAG
ATATATGCTATAAAATATGTGAACTTAGAAGAAGCAGATAACCAAACTCTTGATAGTTACCGGAACGAAA
TAGCTTATTTGAATAAACTACAACAACACAGTGATAAGATCATCCGACTTTATGATTATGAAATCACGGA
CCAGTACATCTACATGGTAATGGAGTGTGGAAATATTGATCTTAATAGTTGGCTTAAAAAGAAAAAATCC
ATTGATCCATGGGAACGCAAGAGTTACTGGAAAAATATGTTAGAGGCAGTTCACACAATCCATCAACATG
GCATTGTTCACAGTGATCTTAAACCAGCTAACTTTCTGATAGTTGATGGAATGCTAAAGCTAATTGATTT
TGGGATTGCAAACCAAATGCAACCAGATACAACAAGTGTTGTTAAAGATTCTCAGGTTGGCACAGTTAAT
TATATGCCACCAGAAGCAATCAAAGATATGTCTTCCTCCAGAGAGAATGGGAAATCTAAGTCAAAGATAA
GCCCCAAAAGTGATGTTTGGTCCTTAGGATGTATTTTGTACTATATGACTTACGGGAAAACACCATTTCA
GCAGATAATTAATCAGATTTCTAAATTACATGCCATAATTGATCCTAATCATGAAATTGAATTTCCCGAT
ATTCCAGAGAAAGATCTTCAAGATGTGTTAAAGTGTTGTTTAAAAAGGGACCCAAAACAGAGGATATCCA
TTCCTGAGCTCCTGGCTCATCCATATGTTCAAATTCAAACTCATCCAGTTAACCAAATGGCCAAGGGAAC
CACTGAAGAAATGAAATATGTTCTGGGCCAACTTGTTGGTCTGAATTCTCCTAACTCCATTTTGAAAGCT
GCTAAAACTTTATATGAACACTATAGTGGTGGTGAAAGTCATAATTCTTCATCCTCCAAGACTTTTGAAA
AAAAAAGGGGAAAAAAATGAGTCGAGCATGCATCTAGAGGGCCCGTTTAAACCCGCTGATCAGCCTCGAC
TGTGCCTTCTAGTTGCCAGCCATCTGTTGTTTGCCCCTCCCCCGTGCCTTCCTTGACCCTGGAAGGTGCC
ACTCCCACTGTCCTTTCCTAATAAAATGAGGAAATTGCATCGCATTGTCTGAGTAGGTGTCATTCTATTC
TGGGGGGTGGGGTGGGGCAGGACAGCAAGGGGGAGGATTGGGAAGACAATAGCAGGCATGCTGGGGATGC
GGTGGGCTCTATGGCTTCTGAGGCGGAAAGAACCAGCTGGGGCTCTAGGGGGTATCCCC
[124 nt withheld, positions 4050-4173]
C
[91 nt withheld, positions 4175-4265]
AGGGTGATGGTTCACGTACCTAGAAGTTCCTATTCCGAAGTTCCTATTCTCTAGAAAGTATAGGAACTTC
CTTGGCCAAAAAGCCTGAACTCACCGCGACGTCTGTCGAGAAGTTTCTGATCGAAAAGTTCGACAGCGTC
TCCGACCTGATGCAGCTCTCGGAGGGCGAAGAATCTCGTGCTTTCAGCTTCGATGTAGGAGGGCGTGGAT
ATGTCCTGCGGGTAAATAGCTGCGCCGATGGTTTCTACAAAGATCGTTATGTTTATCGGCACTTTGCATC
GGCCGCGCTCCCGATTCCGGAAGTGCTTGACATTGGGGAATTCAGCGAGAGCCTGACCTATTGCATCTCC
CGCCGTGCACAGGGTGTCACGTTGCAAGACCTGCCTGAAACCGAACTGCCCGCTGTTCTGCAGCCGGTCG
CGGAGGCCATGGATGCGATCGCTGCGGCCGATCTTAGCCAGACGAGCGGGTTCGGCCCATTCGGACCGCA
AGGAATCGGTCAATACACTACATGGCGTGATTTCATATGCGCGATTGCTGATCCCCATGTGTATCACTGG
CAAACTGTGATGGACGACACCGTCAGTGCGTCCGTCGCGCAGGCTCTCGATGAGCTGATGCTTTGGGCCG
AGGACTGCCCCGAAGTCCGGCACCTCGTGCACGCGGATTTCGGCTCCAACAATGTCCTGACGGACAATGG
CCGCATAACAGCGGTCATTGACTGGAGCGAGGCGATGTTCGGGGATTCCCAATACGAGGTCGCCAACATC
TTCTTCTGGAGGCCGTGGTTGGCTTGTATGGAGCAGCAGACGCGCTACTTCGAGCGGAGGCATCCGGAGC
TTGCAGGATCGCCGCGGCTCCGGGCGTATATGCTCCGCATTGGTCTTGACCAACTCTATCAGAGCTTGGT
TGACGGCAATTTCGATGATGCAGCTTGGGCGCAGGGTCGATGCGACGCAATCGTCCGATCCGGAGCCGGG
ACTGTCGGGCGTACACAAATCGCCCGCAGAAGCGCGGCCGTCTGGACCGATGGCTGTGTAGAAGTACTCG
CCGATAGTGGAAACCGACGCCCCAGCACTCGTCCGAGGGCAAAGGAATAGCACGTACTACGAGATTTCGA
TTCCACCGCCGCCTTCTATGAAAGGTTGGGCTTCGGAATCGTTTTCCGGGACGCCGGCTGGATGATCCTC
CAGCGCGGGGATCTCATGCTGGAGTTCTTCGCCCACCCCAACTTGTTTATTGCAGCTTATAATGGTTACA
AATAAAGCAATAGCATCACAAATTTCACAAATAAAGCATTTTTTTCACTGCATTCTAGTTGTGGTTTGTC
CAAACTCATCAATGTATCTTATCATGTCTGTATACCGTCGACCTCTAGCTAGAGCTTGGCGTAATCATGG
TCATAGCTGTTTCCTGTGTGAAATTGTTATCCGCTCACAATTCCACACAACATACGAGCCGGAAGCATAA
AGTGTAAAGCCTGGGGTGCCTAATGAGTGAGCTAACTCACATTAATTGCGTTGCGCTCACTGCCCGCTTT
CCAGTCGGGAAACCTGTCGTGCCAGCTGCATTAATGAATCGGCCAACGCGCGGGGAGAGGCGGTTTGCGT
ATTGGGCGCTCTTCCGCTTCCTCGCTCACTGACTCGCTGCGCTCGGTCGTTCGGCTGCGGCGAGCGGTAT
CAGCTCACTCAAAGGCGGTAATACGGTTATCCACAGAATCAGGGGATAACGCAGGAAAGAACATGTGAGC
AAAAGGCCAGCAAAAGGCCAGGAACCGTAAAAAGGCCGCGTTGCTGGCGTTTTTCCATAGGCTCCGCCCC
CCTGACGAGCATCACAAAAATCGACGCTCAAGTCAGAGGTGGCGAAACCCGACAGGACTATAAAGATACC
AGGCGTTTCCCCCTGGAAGCTCCCTCGTGCGCTCTCCTGTTCCGACCCTGCCGCTTACCGGATACCTGTC
CGCCTTTCTCCCTTCGGGAAGCGTGGCGCTTTCTCATAGCTCACGCTGTAGGTATCTCAGTTCGGTGTAG
GTCGTTCGCTCCAAGCTGGGCTGTGTGCACGAACCCCCCGTTCAGCCCGACCGCTGCGCCTTATCCGGTA
ACTATCGTCTTGAGTCCAACCCGGTAAGACACGACTTATCGCCACTGGCAGCAGCCACTGGTAACAGGAT
TAGCAGAGCGAGGTATGTAGGCGGTGCTACAGAGTTCTTGAAGTGGTGGCCTAACTACGGCTACACTAGA
AGAACAGTATTTGGTATCTGCGCTCTGCTGAAGCCAGTTACCTTCGGAAAAAGAGTTGGTAGCTCTTGAT
CCGGCAAACAAACCACCGCTGGTAGCGGTGGTTTTTTTGTTTGCAAGCAGCAGATTACGCGCAGAAAAAA
AGGATCTCAAGAAGATCCTTTGATCTTTTCTACGGGGTCTGACGCTCAGTGGAACGAAAACTCACGTTAA
GGGATTTTGGTCATGAGATTATCAAAAAGGATCTTCACCTAGATCCTTTTAAATTAAAAATGAAGTTTTA
AATCAATCTAAAGTATATATGAGTAAACTTGGTCTGACAGTTACCAATGCTTAATCAGTGAGGCACCTAT
CTCAGCGATCTGTCTATTTCGTTCATCCATAGTTGCCTGACTCCCCGTCGTGTAGATAACTACGATACGG
GAGGGCTTACCATCTGGCCCCAGTGCTGCAATGATACCGCGAGACCCACGCTCACCGGCTCCAGATTTAT
CAGCAATAAACCAGCCAGCCGGAAGGGCCGAGCGCAGAAGTGGTCCTGCAACTTTATCCGCCTCCATCCA
GTCTATTAATTGTTGCCGGGAAGCTAGAGTAAGTAGTTCGCCAGTTAATAGTTTGCGCAACGTTGTTGCC
ATTGCTACAGGCATCGTGGTGTCACGCTCGTCGTTTGGTATGGCTTCATTCAGCTCCGGTTCCCAACGAT
CAAGGCGAGTTACATGATCCCCCATGTTGTGCAAAAAAGCGGTTAGCTCCTTCGGTCCTCCGATCGTTGT
CAGAAGTAAGTTGGCCGCAGTGTTATCACTCATGGTTATGGCAGCACTGCATAATTCTCTTACTGTCATG
CCATCCGTAAGATGCTTTTCTGTGACTGGTGAGTACTCAACCAAGTCATTCTGAGAATAGTGTATGCGGC
GACCGAGTTGCTCTTGCCCGGCGTCAATACGGGATAATACCGCGCCACATAGCAGAACTTTAAAAGTGCT
CATCATTGGAAAACGTTCTTCGGGGCGAAAACTCTCAAGGATCTTACCGCTGTTGAGATCCAGTTCGATG
TAACCCACTCGTGCACCCAACTGATCTTCAGCATCTTTTACTTTCACCAGCGTTTCTGGGTGAGCAAAAA
CAGGAAGGCAAAATGCCGCAAAAAAGGGAATAAGGGCGACACGGAAATGTTGAATACTCATACTCTTCCT
TTTTCAATATTATTGAAGCATTTATCAGGGTTATTGTCTCATGAGCGGATACATATTTGAATGTATTTAG
AAAAATAAACAAATAGGGGTTCCGCGCACATTTCCCCGAAAAGTGCCACCTGACGTCGACGGATCGGGAG
ATCTCCCGATCCCCTATGGTGCACTCTCAGTACAATCTGCTCTGATGCCGCATAGTTAAGCCAGTATCTG
CTCCCTGCTTGTGTGTTGGAGGTCGCTGAGTAGTGCGCGAGCAAAATT
